>Addgene plasmid #81099 | GTL-g | depositor full sequence | sequence record 154274 | GTL-sfGFP
CATTGGAAAACGTTCTTCGGGGCGAAAACTCTCAAGGATCTTACCGCTGTTGAGATCCAGTTCGATGTAA
CCCACTCGTGCACCCAACTGATCTTCAGCATCTTTTACTTTCACCAGCGTTTCTGGGTGAGCAAAAACAG
GAAGGCAAAATGCCGCAAAAAAGGGAATAAGGGCGACACGGAAATGTTGAATACTCATACTCTTCCTTTT
TCAATATTATTGAAGCATTTATCAGGGTTATTGTCTCATGAGCGGATACATATTTGAAGTATCGTTCGAA
TTAATTAAAATTAACCCTCACTAAAGGGGCATGCGCGGCCGCTCTAGAACTATCCAAGGGTGAAGAGCTA
TTTACTGGGGTTGTACCCATTTTGGTAGAACTGGACGGAGATGTAAACGGACATAAATTCTCTGTTAGAG
GTGAGGGCGAAGGCGATGCCACCAATGGTAAATTGACTCTGAAGTTTATATGCACTACGGGTAAATTACC
TGTTCCTTGGCCAACCCTAGTAACAACTTTGACATATGGTGTTCAATGTTTCTCAAGATACCCAGACCAT
ATGAAAAGGCATGATTTCTTTAAAAGTGCTATGCCAGAAGGCTACGTGCAAGAGAGAACTATCTCCTTTA
AGGATGACGGTACGTATAAAACACGAGCAGAAGTGAAATTCGAAGGGGATACACTAGTTAATCGCATCGA
ATTAAAGGGTATAGACTTTAAGGAAGATGGTAATATTCTCGGCCATAAACTTGAGTATAATTTCAACTCG
CATAATGTGTACATTACAGCTGACAAACAAAAGAACGGAATTAAAGCGAATTTTAAAATCAGGCACAACG
TCGAAGATGGGTCTGTTCAACTTGCCGATCATTATCAGCAAAACACCCCTATTGGTGATGGTCCAGTCTT
GTTACCCGATAATCACTACTTAAGCACACAGTCTAGATTGTCAAAAGATCCGAATGAAAAGCGTGATCAC
ATGGTTTTATTGGAATTTGTCACCGCTGCAGGAATAACTCACGGAATGGACGAGCTTTATAAGATGCTAG
CATTTTAACTCGAGGGCGCGCCACTTCTAAATAAGCGAATTTCTTATGATTTATGATTTTTATTATTAAA
TAAGTTATAAAAAAAATAAGTGTATACAAATTTTAAAGTGACTCTTAGGTTTTAAAACGAAAATTCTTAT
TCTTGAGTAACTCTTTCCTGTAGGTCAGGTTGCTTTCTCAGGTATAGTATGAGGTCGCTCTTATTGACCA
CACCTCTACCGGCAGATCCGCTAGGGATAACAGGGTAATATAGATCCATGGTCATAGCTGTTTCCTGATA
ACTTCGTATAATGTATGCTATACGAAGTTATTCTGTAGGCGAACCTAACCGGCCAATTTTCCAAGACCGC
TCTGCCGCTGAGCTTGCACCCGTGCCGCTACACAACACCCACACATCCGTAAACCCCCCGCCATCGGTAT
CACCAAGGTTGTCTATGACGAGGCGTACAAGAGGACGTGGGGGCCGCCTCTCCAATGTCACCAATAGGAA
AAAAGAAAGACCGAGTGCGAGTTTCTGACAGAAGCCTCAAGAATTTTTTTTCTTTCTTCGACTATGCTGG
AGGTAGAGATGATCGAGGCAGTAGTCAAGTATATATAAATTAATTAGTTCCACCACCTTCTTTTCTTGTG
TTGCTCCTTTCGATGCTATTTCTGGCTTTTTCTAATTTTTTTCATCGTTTCTTACTTTCTTCCTAATATA
TAAATTCTTTTGCATTTTCATTCTTCCTCTCCATTTGTTCATTCTCCTTAAATTTTTTTTAGGTCTCCTT
TCTTTCAAGAAACACAGTCATCGAACTATAATTAACTAAACATGTCAGCACCTAAGAAGATAGTAGTATT
ACCTGGAGACCACGTAGGACAGGAGATAACAGCAGAGGCAATAAAGGTATTAAAGGCAATATCAGACGTA
AGGTCAAACGTAAAGTTCGACTTCGAGAACCACTTAATAGGAGGAGCAGCAATAGACGCAACAGGAGTAC
CTTTACCTGACGAGGCATTAGAGGCATCAAAGAAGGCAGACGCAGTATTATTAGGAGCAGTAGGAGGACC
TAAGTGGGGAACAGGATCAGTAAGGCCTGAGCAGGGATTATTAAAGATAAGGAAGGAGTTACAGTTATAC
GCAAACTTAAGGCCTTGCAACTTCGCATCAGACTCATTATTAGACTTATCACCTATAAAGCCTCAGTTCG
CAAAGGGAACAGACTTCGTAGTAGTAAGGGAGTTAGTAGGAGGAATATACTTCGGAAAGAGGAAGGAGGA
CGACGGAGACGGAGTAGCATGGGACTCAGAGCAGTACACAGTACCTGAGGTACAGAGGATAACAAGGATG
GCAGCATTCATGGCATTACAGCACGAGCCTCCTTTACCTATATGGTCATTAGACAAGGCAAACGTATTAG
CATCATCAAGGTTATGGAGGAAGACAGTAGAGGAGACAATAAAGAACGAGTTCCCTACATTAAAGGTACA
GCACCAGTTAATAGACTCAGCAGCAATGATATTAGTAAAGAACCCTACACACTTAAACGGAATAATAATA
ACATCAAACATGTTCGGAGACATAATATCAGACGAGGCATCAGTAATACCTGGATCATTAGGATTATTAC
CTTCAGCATCATTAGCATCATTACCTGACAAGAACACAGCATTCGGATTATACGAGCCTTGCCACGGATC
AGCACCTGACTTACCTAAGAACAAGGTAAACCCTATAGCAACAATATTATCAGCAGCAATGATGTTAAAG
TTATCATTAAACTTACCTGAGGAGGGAAAGGCAATAGAGGACGCAGTAAAGAAGGTATTAGACGCAGGAA
TAAGGACAGGAGACTTAGGAGGATCAAACTCAACAACAGAGGTAGGAGACGCAGTAGCAGAGGAGGTAAA
GAAGATATTAGCATGAGAATATTGATAAATTTAAATTTTGGAATGAGGGTTGTCCTTTCCTTTACAATAG
AGGCATTTGAGTGAGTAGGTTTTATCACCTTCTTGCTCTTATTAAATCGCAGTTGTCTTTCCGGTATGTG
CTTGACTGAGGAACAATATTTTATTCATGATACATTTCCATGCTACGCATATCGTCATCCACATGGAAGG
TAATTTTCTTCTGTGGCCTTTCATATAGTTGTGAATGGTAGAACAATCTTCATATAATAACTTCGTATAA
TGTATGCTATACGAAGTTATTAATACGACTCACTATAGGGCGAATTGGAGCTCCAATTCGGACGTCCCCT
ATAGTGAGTCGTATTATTAATTAATTCGAAGGCCGCGTTGCTGGCGTTTTTCCATAGGCTCGGCCCCCCT
GACGAGCATCACAAAAATCGACGCTCAAGTCAGAGGTGGCGAAACCCGACAGGACTATAAAGATACCAGG
CGTTTCCCCCTGGAAGCTCCCTCGTGCGCTCTCCTGTTCCGACCCTGCCGCTTACCGGATACCTGTCCGC
CTTTCTCCCTTCGGGAAGCGTGGCGCTTTCTCATAGCTCACGCTGTAGGTATCTCAGTTCGGTGTAGGTC
GTTCGCTCCAAGCTGGGCTGTGTGCACGAACCCCCCGTTCAGCCCGACCGCTGCGCCTTATCCGGTAACT
ATCGTCTTGAGTCCAACCCGGTAAGACACGACTTATCGCCACTGGCAGCAGCCACTGGTAACAGGATTAG
CAGAGCGAGGTATGTAGGCGGTGCTACAGAGTTCTTGAAGTGGTGGCCTAACTACGGCTACACTAGAAGA
ACAGTATTTGGTATCTGCGCTCTGCTGAAGCCAGTTACCTTCGGAAAAAGAGTTGGTAGCTCTTGATCCG
GCAAACAAACCACCGCTGGTAGCGGTGGTTTTTTTGTTTGCAAGCAGCAGATTACGCGCAGAAAAAAAGG
ATCTCAAGAAGATCCTTTGATCTTTTCTACGGGGTCTGACGCTCAGTGGAACGAAAACTCACGTTAAGGG
ATTTTGGTCATGAGATTATCAAAAAGGATCTTCACCTAGATCCTTTTAAATTAAAAATGAAGTTTTAAAT
CAATCTAAAGTATATATGAGTAAACTTGGTCTGACAGTTACCAATGCTTAATCAGTGAGGCACCTATCTC
AGCGATCTGTCTATTTCGTTCATCCATAGTTGCCTGACTGCCCGTCGTGTAGATAACTACGATACGGGAG
GGCTTACCATCTGGCCCCAGTGCTGCAATGATACCGCGAGACCCACGCTCACCGGCTCCAGATTTATCAG
CAATAAACCAGCCAGCCGGAAGGGCCGAGCGCAGAAGTGGTCCTGCAACTTTATCCGCCTCCATCCAGTC
TATTAATTGTTGCCGGGAAGCTAGAGTAAGTAGTTCGCCAGTTAATAGTTTGCGCAACGTTGTTGCCATT
GCTACAGGCATCGTGGTGTCACGCTCGTCGTTTGGTATGGCTTCATTCAGCTCCGGTTCCCAACGATCAA
GGCGAGTTACATGATCCCCCATGTTGTGAAAAAAAGCGGTTAGCTCCTTCGGTCCTCCGATCGTTGTCAG
AAGTAAGTTGGCCGCAGTGTTATCACTCATGGTTATGGCAGCACTGCATAATTCTCTTACTGTCATGCCA
TCCGTAAGATGCTTTTCTGTGACTGGTGAGTACTCAACCAAGTCATTCTGAGAATAGTGTATGCGGCGAC
CGAGTTGCTCTTGCCCGGCGTCAATACGGGATAATACCGCGCCACATAGCAGAACTTTAAAAGTGCTCAT
Features (pLannotate 1.2.2; 12 found; start..end, strand, type, name):
    199..262     -  promoter       AmpR promoter: bla
    289..307     +  promoter       T3 promoter: promoter for bacteriophage T3 RNA polymerase
    315..332     +  misc_feature   MCS (fragment): pBluescript multiple cloning site
    330..1043    +  CDS            Superfolder GFP: Superfolder GFP is a basic (constitutively fluorescent) green fluorescent protein published in 2005, derived from Aequorea victoria. It is reported to be a very rapidly-maturing weak dimer.
   1085..1272    +  terminator     ADH1 terminator: S. cerevisiae ADH1; transcription terminator for the S. cerevisiae alcohol dehydrogenase 1 (ADH1) gene
   1328..1361    -  protein_bind   loxP: Cre-mediated recombination occurs in the 8-bp core sequence (GCATACAT). Cre recombinase
   1862..2953    +  CDS            LEU2: LEU3_YEAST - Experimental evidence at protein level: Swiss-Prot protein existence level 1. Catalyzes the oxidation of 3-carboxy-2-hydroxy-4- methylpentanoate (3-isopropylmalate) to 3-carboxy-4-methyl-2- oxopentanoate. The product decarboxylates to 4-methyl-2 oxopentanoate. From Saccharomyces cerevisiae (strain ATCC 204508 / S288c) (Baker's yeast).
   3207..3240    -  protein_bind   loxP: Cre-mediated recombination occurs in the 8-bp core sequence (GCATACAT). Cre recombinase
   3241..3259    +  promoter       T7 promoter: promoter for bacteriophage T7 RNA polymerase
   3288..3306    -  promoter       T7 promoter: promoter for bacteriophage T7 RNA polymerase
   3339..3927    -  rep_origin     ori: high-copy-number ColE1/pMB1/pBR322/pUC origin of replication
   4098..198     -  CDS            AmpR (across the origin): β-lactamase; bla; confers resistance to ampicillin, carbenicillin, and related antibiotics
