[The description below was written by a language model from this plasmid's Addgene catalogue record and pLannotate feature annotations shown in this document.]
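Description:
GTL-g is a 4,760 bp gene-tagging template plasmid for budding yeast, derived from the single-integration vector pSIVl and designed to fuse superfolder GFP (sfGFP) to the C-terminus of endogenous proteins. In E. coli it is maintained as a high-copy plasmid through a ColE1/pUC-type origin and selected with ampicillin via the β-lactamase gene and its bla promoter. The feature table shows no yeast replication origin or centromere, consistent with a plasmid that serves as a source of a tagging cassette rather than as an episome in yeast.

The payload begins just downstream of a T3 promoter and a short fragment of the pBluescript multiple cloning site, where the sfGFP coding sequence sits without any annotated yeast promoter in front of it. This fits its role as a tag: once joined in frame to the 3′ end of a chromosomal gene, the fusion is expressed from that gene's native promoter. The S. cerevisiae ADH1 terminator follows sfGFP to end transcription of the fusion. Next comes the LEU2 marker, which complements leucine auxotrophy to select integrants, flanked by two loxP sites in the same orientation, so that Cre recombinase can excise the marker after tagging and allow it to be reused. T7 promoter sequences lie beyond the second loxP site, next to the bacterial backbone. The record lists sfGFP as cloned between SphI and XhoI.

The record supports use for fluorescent labeling of endogenous yeast proteins at their native loci. It does not describe how the cassette is targeted to the genome.
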