Addgene plasmid #81099: GTL-g
Purpose: Gene Tagging vector LEU/GFP - Plasmid for superfolder GFP (sfGFP) labeling of endogenous proteins with a LEU selection marker, originating from pSIVl (ID:81090)
Depositing lab: Serge Pelet. Depositing organization: Universite de Lausanne (UNIL). Publication: New families of single integration vectors and gene tagging plasmids for genetic manipulations in budding yeast. Wosika V, Durandau E, Varidel C, Aymoz D, Schmitt M, Pelet S. Mol Genet Genomics. 2016 Dec;291(6):2231-2240. Epub 2016 Sep 16. 10.1007/s00438-016-1249-1 PubMed 27637489.
Backbone
  Vector backbone: pSIVl
  Total vector size (bp): 4760
  Vector type: Yeast Expression, Cre/Lox
  Selectable markers: LEU2
Growth in bacteria
  Bacterial resistance: Ampicillin, 100 μg/mL
  Growth temperature: 37°C
  Growth strain: DH5alpha
  Copy number: High Copy
Gene/Insert
  Gene/Insert name: sfGFP (alt name: superfolder GFP)
  Insert size (bp): 750
  Tag / fusion protein: sfGFP (C terminal on backbone)
  Cloning method: Restriction Enzyme; 5′ cloning site SphI (unknown if destroyed); 3′ cloning site XhoI (unknown if destroyed)
  Sequencing primers: 5′ T3
Terms and licenses: Academic/Nonprofit Terms; Industry Terms: Not Available to Industry
How to cite: GTL-g was a gift from Serge Pelet (Addgene plasmid # 81099 ; http://n2t.net/addgene:81099 ; RRID:Addgene_81099)
