>Addgene plasmid #81099 | GTL-g | depositor partial sequence | sequence record 154275 | forward tagging primer
GCGGCCGCTCTAGAACTA
