>Addgene plasmid #81099 | GTL-g | depositor partial sequence | sequence record 154276 | reverse tagging primer
CGTTGCTGGCGTTTTTCCAT
