>Addgene plasmid #81099 | GTL-g | depositor partial sequence | sequence record 154277 | TEF promoter S.kudriavzevii
TCTGTAGGCGAACCTAACCGGCCAATTTTCCAAGACCGCTCTGCCGCTGAGCTTGCACCCGTGCCGCTAC
ACAACACCCACACATCCGTAAACCCCCCGCCATCGGTATCACCAAGGTTGTCTATGACGAGGCGTACAAG
AGGACGTGGGGGCCGCCTCTCCAATGTCACCAATAGGAAAAAAGAAAGACCGAGTGCGAGTTTCTGACAG
AAGCCTCAAGAATTTTTTTTCTTTCTTCGACTATGCTGGAGGTAGAGATGATCGAGGCAGTAGTCAAGTA
TATATAAATTAATTAGTTCCACCACCTTCTTTTCTTGTGTTGCTCCTTTCGATGCTATTTCTGGCTTTTT
CTAATTTTTTTCATCGTTTCTTACTTTCTTCCTAATATATAAATTCTTTTGCATTTTCATTCTTCCTCTC
CATTTGTTCATTCTCCTTAAATTTTTTTTAGGTCTCCTTTCTTTCAAGAAACACAGTCATCGAACTATAA
TTAACTAAAC
