>Addgene plasmid #81099 | GTL-g | depositor partial sequence | sequence record 154278 | TEF terminator C.glabrata
GAATATTGATAAATTTAAATTTTGGAATGAGGGTTGTCCTTTCCTTTACAATAGAGGCATTTGAGTGAGT
AGGTTTTATCACCTTCTTGCTCTTATTAAATCGCAGTTGTCTTTCCGGTATGTGCTTGACTGAGGAACAA
TATTTTATTCATGATACATTTCCATGCTACGCATATCGTCATCCACATGGAAGGTAATTTTCTTCTGTGG
CCTTTCATATAGTTGTGAATGGTAGAACAATCTTCATATA
