>Addgene plasmid #81099 | GTL-g | addgene partial sequence | sequence record 164509 | AmpSeq-F 5'-ctcatgagcggatacatatttgaa-3'
AAATTAACCCTCACTAAAGGGGCATGCGCGGCCGCTCTAGAACTATCCAAGGGTGAAGAGCTATTTACTG
GGGTTGTACCCATTTTGGTAGAACTGGACGGAGATGTAAACGGACATAAATTCTCTGTTAGAGGTGAGGG
CGAAGGCGATGCCACCAATGGTAAATTGACTCTGAAGTTTATATGCACTACGGGTAAATTACCTGTTCCT
TGGCCAACCCTAGTAACAACTTTGACATATGGTGTTCAATGTTTCTCAAGATACCCAGACCATATGAAAA
GGCATGATTTCTTTAAAAGTGCTATGCCAGAAGGCTACGTGCAAGAGAGAACTATCTCCTTTAAGGATGA
CGGTACGTATAAAACACGAGCAGAAGTGAAATTCGAAGGGGATACACTAGTTAATCGCATCGAATTAAAG
GGTATAGACTTTAAGGAAGATGGTAATATTCTCGGCCATAAACTTGAGTATAATTTCAACTCGCATAATG
TGTACATTACAGCTGACAAACAAAAGAACGGAATTAAAGCGAATTTTAAAATCAGGCACAACGTCGAAGA
TGGGTCTGTTCAACTTGCCGATCATTATCAGCAAAACACCCCTATTGGTGATGGTCCAGTCTTGTTACCC
GATAATCACTACTTAAGCACACAGTCTAGATTGTCAAAAGATCCGAATGAAAAGCGTGATCACATGGTTT
TATTGGAATTTGTCACCGCTGCAGGAATAACTCACGGAATGGACGAGCTTTATAAGATGCTAGCATTTTA
ACTCGAGGGCGCGCCACTTCTAAATAAGCGAATTTCTTATGATTTATGATTTTTATTATTAAATAAGTTA
TAAAAAAAA
