>Addgene plasmid #81099 | GTL-g | addgene partial sequence | sequence record 164510 | pBR322ori-F 5'-GGGAAACGCCTGGTATCTTT-3'
TCTGACTTGAGCGTCGATTTTTGTGATGCTCGTCAGGGGGGCGGAGCCTATGGAAAAACGCCAGCAACGC
GGCCTTCGAATTAATTAATAATACGACTCACTATAGGGGACGTCCGAATTGGAGCTCCAATTCGCCCTAT
AGTGAGTCGTATTAATAACTTCGTATAGCATACATTATACGAAGTTATTATATGAAGATTGTTCTACCAT
TCACAACTATATGAAAGGCCACAGAAGAAAATTACCTTCCATGTGGATGACGATATGCGTAGCATGGAAA
TGTATCATGAATAAAATATTGTTCCTCAGTCAAGCACATACCGGAAAGACAACTGCGATTTAATAAGAGC
AAGAAGGTGATAAAACCTACTCACTCAAATGCCTCTATTGTAAAGGAAAGGACAACCCTCATTCCAAAAT
TTAAATTTATCAATATTCTCATGCTAATATCTTCTTTACCTCCTCTGCTACTGCGTCTCCTACCTCTGTT
GTTGAGTTTGATCCTCCTAAGTCTCCTGTCCTTATTCCTGCGTCTAATACCTTCTTTACTGCGTCCTCTA
TTGCCTTTCCCTCCTCAGGTAAGTTTAATGATAACTTTAACATCATTGCTGCTGATAATATTGTTGCTAT
AGGGTTTACCTTGTTCTTAGGTAAGTCAGGTGCTGATCCGTGGCAAGGCTCGTATAATCCGAATGCTGTG
TTCTTGTCAGGTAATGATGCTAATGATGCTGAAGGTAATAATCCTAATGATCCAGGTATTACTGATGCCT
CGTCTGATATTATGTCTCCGAACATGTTTGATGTTATTATTATTCCGTTTAAGTGTGTAGGGTTCTTTAC
TAATATCATTGCTGCTGAGTCTATTAACTGGTGCTGTACCTTTAATGTAGGGAACTCGTTCTT
